>Addgene plasmid #18288 | T4 Lysozyme S38N WT | addgene partial sequence | sequence record 24075 | 3primeUP
CGAAAAAGCCCGCCTCATTAGGCGGGCTCAGATCTGCTCATGTTTGACAGCTTATCATCGATAAGCTTCG
GCAATAAATTCTTGATATGTTTTCATATGTTTCCTTTAAATATTTTAATTAGTAATTGTCTATTCAAGTA
ATTGTGAATATACTATCACAATTCCAAGAGAAAGTAAACAGCTTTATAGATTTTTATACGCGTCCCAAGT
GCCAGTTCTAAACGTTGTAATGACTCGTTTTGCGCGATTAGGTGTTTGATTATACCATCTACTTTTAGCT
AAGTTAACTGCTGCTTCATCCCAGCGTTTTTGTTGAAGCATACGTAAAGAGTTAGTAAATCCTGCCACAC
CGGTTTCTCCCATTTGGAAAACCATATTAATCAATGCACAGCGACGAACCGCATCAAGAGAATCATAAAC
CGGTTTTAATTTAGCATTTCTCAGAATTCCGCGAACAGCAGCATCAACATCCTGATTAAAGAGTTTTTCA
GCCTCATCTTTTGTAATTACACCATTGCAATTACGCCCAATAGCTTTATCTAATTCAGATTTAGCAGCAT
TAAGATTTGGACTTTTTGTCAGCAAATGACCGATGCCAATAGTGTAATAGCCTTCTGTGTCTTTATAGAT
TTTAAGTCTAAGACCTTCATCTATACGTAACATTTCAAATATATTCATAATACCTCCTAAGCATCGATGG
ATCCTGTTTCCTGTGTGAATTGTTATCCGCTCACATTCCACACATTATACGAGCCGATGATAATTGNCAC
AGGGGATGGGAGTAGCTGANCTGTTCNGGNGAATGTATCGCTCCATCACCATAACAGCGAGATATGCACN
GGGAG
