[The description below was written by a language model from this plasmid's Addgene catalogue record.]
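Description:
T4 Lysozyme S38N WT is a bacterial expression plasmid built on the pHS1403 backbone (about 5 kb without insert) that carries the bacteriophage T4 lysozyme gene, the product of phage gene e. It is maintained in E. coli as a high-copy plasmid under ampicillin selection. The record does not name the origin of replication, and no feature table is provided. The promoter and any other regulatory elements driving expression are likewise not stated.

The insert is roughly 600 bp and was cloned as a BamHI–HindIII fragment, with both sites preserved so the fragment can be excised or exchanged. According to the depositor's comments, the BamHI site lies 27 bp from the start codon and the HindIII site 115 bp from the stop codon, so the fragment includes short flanking untranslated regions around the coding sequence. The insert also carries the alternative name pLK24. The recorded mutation is S38N, a substitution of serine 38 with asparagine. The "WT" designation most plausibly indicates that this single change sits in the otherwise wild-type lysozyme sequence rather than in an engineered variant background, though the record does not spell this out. No affinity tags, fusion partners or reporters are listed.

The record gives no explicit purpose. A single point mutant of T4 lysozyme in a bacterial expression vector is suited to producing recombinant mutant protein in E. coli, for example to compare its structure, stability or folding with that of the wild-type enzyme. T4 lysozyme is a widely used model system for such work. The plasmid is distributed to academic and nonprofit users only.
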