Addgene plasmid #18288: T4 Lysozyme S38N WT
Depositing lab: Brian Matthews. Depositing organization: University of Oregon.
Backbone
  Vector backbone: pHS1403
  Backbone size w/o insert (bp): 5000
  Vector type: Bacterial Expression
Growth in bacteria
  Bacterial resistance: Ampicillin, 100 μg/mL
  Growth temperature: 37°C
  Growth strain: DH5alpha
  Copy number: High Copy
Gene/Insert
  Gene/Insert name: T4 Lysozyme (alt name: pLK24)
  Species: Bacteriophage T4
  Insert size (bp): 600
  Mutation: S38N WT
  GenBank ID: NP_049736
  Entrez Gene: e (a.k.a. T4p123)
  Cloning method: Restriction Enzyme; 5′ cloning site BamHI (not destroyed); 3′ cloning site HindIII (not destroyed)
  Sequencing primers: 5′ na; 3′ GGCGTATCACGAGGCCC
Terms and licenses: Academic/Nonprofit Terms; Industry Terms: Not Available to Industry
Depositor comments: The BamHI site is 27 bp from the ATG and the HindIII site is 115 bp from the stop.
How to cite: T4 Lysozyme S38N WT was a gift from Brian Matthews (Addgene plasmid # 18288 ; http://n2t.net/addgene:18288 ; RRID:Addgene_18288)
